Addgene plasmid #62992: pPyCAG-Nanog(L122A)-IP
Purpose: Expresses Mouse Nanog L122A Mutants. It is modified from pPyCAG-Nanog-IP (Addgene Plasmid #13838).
Depositing lab: Shinya Yamanaka. Depositing organization: J. David Gladstone Institutes.
Backbone
  Vector backbone: pPyCAG-Nanog-IP
  Backbone manufacturer: Shinya Yamanaka
  Backbone size w/o insert (bp): 6378
  Total vector size (bp): 7359
  Vector type: Mammalian Expression
  Selectable markers: Puromycin
Growth in bacteria
  Bacterial resistance: Ampicillin, 100 μg/mL
  Growth temperature: 37°C
  Growth strain: DH5alpha
  Copy number: High Copy
Gene/Insert
  Gene/Insert name: Mouse Nanog L122A Mutant
  Species: M. musculus (mouse)
  Insert size (bp): 918
  Mutation: Changed Leucine 122 (123 AA in Mouse Protein) to Alanine
  Entrez Gene: Nanog (a.k.a. 2410002E02Rik, ENK, Stm1, ecat4)
Resource information
  A portion of this plasmid was derived from a plasmid made by: pPyCAG-Nanog-IP (Addgene # 13838)
Terms and licenses: Academic/Nonprofit Terms; Industry Terms: Not Available to Industry
How to cite: pPyCAG-Nanog(L122A)-IP was a gift from Shinya Yamanaka (Addgene plasmid # 62992 ; http://n2t.net/addgene:62992 ; RRID:Addgene_62992)
