[The description below was written by a language model from this plasmid's Addgene catalogue record and pLannotate feature annotations shown in this document.]
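Description:
pPyCAG-Nanog(L122A)-IP is a 7,359 bp mammalian expression plasmid that produces a point mutant of mouse Nanog, derived from the parental wild-type construct pPyCAG-Nanog-IP. It is propagated in E. coli through a high-copy ColE1/pUC-type origin and selected with ampicillin via the β-lactamase gene. Remnants of a lac promoter/operator region and lacI fragments are also annotated in the backbone, and these appear to be cloning-vector leftovers rather than functional parts.

The payload is a single bicistronic transcription unit driven by the CAG promoter, which is annotated here as the CMV immediate-early enhancer, the chicken β-actin promoter and a chimeric β-actin/β-globin intron. This combination gives strong, sustained expression in many mammalian cell types, including embryonic stem cells. The Nanog coding sequence (about 0.9 kb) sits between attB1 and attB2 sites, indicating it was introduced by Gateway recombination. It carries a leucine-to-alanine change recorded as L122A, with the record noting that this corresponds to residue 123 of the mouse protein. No epitope tag is annotated. Downstream, an EMCV IRES allows translation of puromycin N-acetyltransferase from the same mRNA, so puromycin selection enriches for cells that also express the Nanog mutant. The transcript ends at a bGH polyadenylation signal.

An SV40 origin and additional SV40 poly(A) signals are also annotated. The "Py" in the name suggests a polyoma-origin episomal vector, but no such element appears in the feature table. The record gives no functional rationale for the mutation. The construct would be suited to comparing mutant with wild-type Nanog activity in studies of pluripotency and self-renewal.
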