Features (pLannotate 1.2.2; 22 found; start..end, strand, type, name):
    576..710     +  polyA_signal   SV40 poly(A) signal: SV40 polyadenylation signal
    724..1103    +  enhancer       CMV enhancer: human cytomegalovirus immediate early enhancer
   1105..1382    +  promoter       chicken β-actin promoter: No description available
   1383..2399    +  intron         chimeric intron: chimera between introns from chicken β-actin and rabbit β-globin
   2437..2461    +  protein_bind   attB1: mutant version of attB; recombination site for the Gateway® BP reaction BP Clonase™
   2467..3381    +  CDS            Nanog: NANOG_MOUSE - Also known as Ecat4, Enk. Experimental evidence at protein level: Swiss-Prot protein existence level 1. Transcription regulator involved in inner cell mass and embryonic stem (ES) cells proliferation and self-renewal (PubMed:25825768). Imposes pluripotency on ES cells and prevents their differentiation towards extraembryonic endoderm and trophectoderm lineages. Blocks bone morphogenetic protein-induced mesoderm differentiation of ES cells by physically interacting with SMAD1 and interfering with the recruitment of coactivators to the active SMAD transcriptional complexes. Acts as
   3390..3414    -  protein_bind   attB2: mutant version of attB; recombination site for the Gateway® BP reaction BP Clonase™
   3543..4005    +  misc_feature   IRES: internal ribosome entry site (IRES) of the encephalomyocarditis virus (EMCV)
   4019..4618    +  CDS            PuroR: puromycin N-acetyltransferase; pac from Streptomyces alboniger; confers resistance to puromycin
   4705..4929    +  polyA_signal   bGH poly(A) signal: bovine growth hormone polyadenylation signal
   4933..4949    +  promoter       SV40 promoter (fragment): SV40 enhancer and early promoter
   5000..5016    -  protein_bind   lac operator: The lac repressor binds to the lac operator to inhibit transcription in E. coli. This inhibition can be relieved by adding lactose or isopropyl-β-D-thiogalactopyranoside (IPTG). lac repressor encoded by lacI
   5024..5054    -  promoter       lac promoter: promoter for the E. coli lac operon
   5069..5090    -  protein_bind   CAP binding site: CAP binding activates transcription in the presence of cAMP. E. coli catabolite activator protein
   5103..5142    -  CDS            lacI (fragment): lac repressor; lacI; The lac repressor binds to the lac operator to inhibit transcription in E. coli. This inhibition can be relieved by adding lactose or isopropyl-β-D-thiogalactopyranoside (IPTG).
   5149..5171    +  promoter       SV40 promoter (fragment): SV40 enhancer and early promoter
   5195..5330    +  rep_origin     SV40 ori: SV40 origin of replication
   5350..5484    +  polyA_signal   SV40 poly(A) signal: SV40 polyadenylation signal
   5486..5540    -  CDS            lacI (fragment): lac repressor; lacI; The lac repressor binds to the lac operator to inhibit transcription in E. coli. This inhibition can be relieved by adding lactose or isopropyl-β-D-thiogalactopyranoside (IPTG).
   5723..6311    -  rep_origin     ori: high-copy-number ColE1/pMB1/pBR322/pUC origin of replication
   6482..7342    -  CDS            AmpR: β-lactamase; bla; confers resistance to ampicillin, carbenicillin, and related antibiotics
   7343..7359    -  promoter       AmpR promoter (fragment): bla
>Addgene plasmid #62992 | pPyCAG-Nanog(L122A)-IP | depositor full sequence | sequence record 104441 | pPyCAG-Nanog(L122A)-IP sequence 7359 bps
GACCGCTTTGGAAAAACAAAGACTGTATTTCCTGGAAATTAATGTTTATTCAATAAACTGTGTATTCAGC
TATATTCACATAGTGGTGAGGCTGAAATGAGGCGGGAAGAGGCGGTTGGGGCTTAATTATATCAATTTGG
GTGGCCCCACAGCGCCTCCAAGGCGCCAGTCCTGTTTTGACAAGTTGCCTCTGGAAGCCTCTCTTCTTTT
TCTCCAGAGTAAGCGGAGGCCAGGGGCCCCCGGCCTCTGCTTAATACTAAAAAAAACAGCTGTTGTCATA
GTAATGATTGGGTGGAAACATTCCAGGCCTGGGTGGAGAGGCTTTTTGCTTCCTCTTGCAAAACCACACT
GACATTCCAGGCCTGGGTGGAGAGGCTTTTTGCTTCCTCTTGCAAAACCACACTGCCCTCTGGAGGGCAG
TTGCCTAGCAACTAATTAAAAGAGGATGTCGCACGGCCAGCTGCGGTCAGTTAGTCACTTCCTGCTTAAC
TGACTTGACATTTTCTATTTTAAGAGTCGGGAGGAAAATTACTGTGTTGGAGGCCCTCCGCCATCTTCTG
AAGCTGAATCGAATTAACTTGTTTATTGCAGCTTATAATGGTTACAAATAAAGCAATAGCATCACAAATT
TCACAAATAAAGCATTTTTTTCACTGCATTCTAGTTGTGGTTTGTCCAAACTCATCAATGTATCTTATCA
TGTCTGGATCTGATATCATCGTCGACATTGATTATTGACTAGTTATTAATAGTAATCAATTACGGGGTCA
TTAGTTCATAGCCCATATATGGAGTTCCGCGTTACATAACTTACGGTAAATGGCCCGCCTGGCTGACCGC
CCAACGACCCCCGCCCATTGACGTCAATAATGACGTATGTTCCCATAGTAACGCCAATAGGGACTTTCCA
TTGACGTCAATGGGTGGAGTATTTACGGTAAACTGCCCACTTGGCAGTACATCAAGTGTATCATATGCCA
AGTACGCCCCCTATTGACGTCAATGACGGTAAATGGCCCGCCTGGCATTATGCCCAGTACATGACCTTAT
GGGACTTTCCTACTTGGCAGTACATCTACGTATTAGTCATCGCTATTACCATGGTCGAGGTGAGCCCCAC
GTTCTGCTTCACTCTCCCCATCTCCCCCCCCTCCCCACCCCCAATTTTGTATTTATTTATTTTTTAATTA
TTTTGTGCAGCGATGGGGGCGGGGGGGGGGGGGGGGCGCGCGCCAGGCGGGGCGGGGCGGGGCGAGGGGC
GGGGCGGGGCGAGGCGGAGAGGTGCGGCGGCAGCCAATCAGAGCGGCGCGCTCCGAAAGTTTCCTTTTAT
GGCGAGGCGGCGGCGGCGGCGGCCCTATAAAAAGCGAAGCGCGCGGCGGGCGGGAGTCGCTGCGCGCTGC
CTTCGCCCCGTGCCCCGCTCCGCCGCCGCCTCGCGCCGCCCGCCCCGGCTCTGACTGACCGCGTTACTCC
CACAGGTGAGCGGGCGGGACGGCCCTTCTCCTCCGGGCTGTAATTAGCGCTTGGTTTAATGACGGCTTGT
TTCTTTTCTGTGGCTGCGTGAAAGCCTTGAGGGGCTCCGGGAGGGCCCTTTGTGCGGGGGGAGCGGCTCG
GGGGGTGCGTGCGTGTGTGTGTGCGTGGGGAGCGCCGCGTGCGGCTCCGCGCTGCCCGGCGGCTGTGAGC
GCTGCGGGCGCGGCGCGGGGCTTTGTGCGCTCCGCAGTGTGCGCGAGGGGAGCGCGGCCGGGGGCGGTGC
CCCGCGGTGCGGGGGGGGCTGCGAGGGGAACAAAGGCTGCGTGCGGGGTGTGTGCGTGGGGGGGTGAGCA
GGGGGTGTGGGCGCGTCGGTCGGGCTGCAACCCCCCCTGCACCCCCCTCCCCGAGTTGCTGAGCACGGCC
CGGCTTCGGGTGCGGGGCTCCGTACGGGGCGTGGCGCGGGGCTCGCCGTGCCGGGCGGGGGGTGGCGGCA
GGTGGGGGTGCCGGGCGGGGCGGGGCCGCCTCGGGCCGGGGAGGGCTCGGGGGAGGGGCGCGGCGGCCCC
CGGAGCGCCGGCGGCTGTCGAGGCGCGGCGAGCCGCAGCCATTGCCTTTTATGGTAATCGTGCGAGAGGG
CGCAGGGACTTCCTTTGTCCCAAATCTGTGCGGAGCCGAAATCTGGGAGGCGCCGCCGCACCCCCTCTAG
CGGGCGCGGGGCGAAGCGGTGCGGCGCCGGCAGGAAGGAAATGGGCGGGGAGGGCCTTCGTGCGTCGCCG
CGCCGCCGTCCCCTTCTCCCTCTCCAGCCTCGGGGCTGTCCGCGGGGGGACGGCTGCCTTCGGGGGGGAC
GGGGCAGGGCGGGGTTCGGCTTCTGGCGTGTGACCGGCGGCTCTAGAGCCTCTGCTAACCATGTTCATGC
CTTCTTCTTTTTCNTACAGCTCCTGGGCAACGTGCTGGTTATTGTGCTGAATTATCACAAGTTTGTACAA
AAAAGCAGGCTCTGACATGAGTGTGGGTCTTCCTGGTCCCCACAGTTTGCCTAGTTCTGAGGAAGCATCG
AATTCTGGGAACGCCTCATCAATGCCTGCAGTTTTTCATCCCGAGAACTATTCTTGCTTACAAGGGTCTG
CTACTGAGATGCTCTGCACAGAGGCTGCCTCTCCTCGCCCTTCCTCTGAAGACCTGCCTCTTCAAGGCAG
CCCTGATTCTTCTACCAGTCCCAAACAAAAGCTCTCAAGTCCTGAGGCTGACAAGGGCCCTGAGGAGGAG
GAGAACAAGGTCCTTGCCAGGAAGCAGAAGATGCGGACTGTGTTCTCTCAGGCCCAGCTGTGTGCACTCA
AGGACAGGTTTCAGAAGCAGAAGTACCTCAGCGCCCAGCAGATGCAAGAACTCTCCTCCATTCTGAACCT
GAGCTATAAGCAGGTTAAGACCTGGTTTCAAAACCAAAGGATGAAGTGCAAGCGGTGGCAGAAAAACCAG
TGGTTGAAGACTAGCAATGGTCTGATTCAGAAGGGCTCAGCACCAGTGGAGTATCCCAGCATCCATTGCA
GCTATCCCCAGGGCTATCTGGTGAACGCATCTGGAAGCCTTTCCATGTGGGGCAGCCAGACTTGGACCAA
CCCAACTTGGAGCAGCCAGACCTGGACCAACCCAACTTGGAACAACCAGACCTGGACCAACCCAACTTGG
AGCAGCCAGGCCTGGACCGCTCAGTCCTGGAACGGCCAGCCTTGGAATGCTGCTCCGCTCCATAACTTCG
GGGAGGACTTTCTGCAGCCTTACGTACAGTTGCAGCAAAACTTCTCTGCCAGTGATTTGGAGGTGAATTT
GGAAGCCACTAGGGAAAGCCATGCGCATTTTAGCACCCCACAAGCCTTGGAATTATTCCTGAACTACTCT
GTGACTCCACCAGGTGAAATATGAGACTTACCCAGCTTTCTTGTACAAAGTGGTGATAATTCCGCCCCCC
CCCCCTCTCCCTCCCCCCCCCCTAACGTTACTGGCCGAAGCCGCTTGGAATAAGGCCGGTGTGCGTTTGT
CTATATGTTATTTTCCACCATATTGCCGTCTTTTGGCAATGTGAGGGCCCGGAAACCTGGCCCTGTCTTC
TTGACGAGCATTCCTAGGGGTCTTTCCCCTCTCGCCAAAGGAATGCAAGGTCTGTTGAATGTCGTGAAGG
AAGCAGTTCCTCTGGAAGCTTCTTGAAGACAAACAACGTCTGTAGCGACCCTTTGCAGGCAGCGGAACCC
CCCACCTGGCGACAGGTGCCTCTGCGGCCAAAAGCCACGTGTATAAGATACACCTGCAAAGGCGGCACAA
CCCCAGTGCCACGTTGTGAGTTGGATAGTTGTGGAAAGAGTCAAATGGCTCTCCTCAAGCGTATTCAACA
AGGGGCTGAAGGATGCCCAGAAGGTACCCCATTGTATGGGATCTGATCTGGGGCCTCGGTGCACATGCTT
TACATGTGTTTAGTCGAGGTTAAAAAAACGTCTAGGCCCCCCGAACCACGGGGACGTGGTTTTCCTTTGA
AAAACACGATGATAATATGGCCACAACCATGACCGAGTACAAGCCCACGGTGCGCCTCGCCACCCGCGAC
GACGTCCCCAGGGCCGTACGCACCCTCGCCGCCGCGTTCGCCGACTACCCCGCCACGCGCCACACCGTCG
ATCCGGACCGCCACATCGAGCGGGTCACCGAGCTGCAAGAACTCTTCCTCACGCGCGTCGGGCTCGACAT
CGGCAAGGTGTGGGTCGCGGACGACGGCGCCGCGGTGGCGGTCTGGACCACGCCGGAGAGCGTCGAAGCG
GGGGCGGTGTTCGCCGAGATCGGCCCGCGCATGGCCGAGTTGAGCGGTTCCCGGCTGGCCGCGCAGCAAC
AGATGGAAGGCCTCCTGGCGCCGCACCGGCCCAAGGAGCCCGCGTGGTTCCTGGCCACCGTCGGCGTCTC
GCCCGACCACCAGGGCAAGGGTCTGGGCAGCGCCGTCGTGCTCCCCGGAGTGGAGGCGGCCGAGCGCGCC
GGGGTGCCCGCCTTCCTGGAGACCTCCGCGCCCCGCAACCTCCCCTTCTACGAGCGGCTCGGCTTCACCG
TCACCGCCGACGTCGAGGTGCCCGAAGGACCGCGCACCTGGTGCATGACCCGCAAGCCCGGTGCCTGACG
CCCGCCCCACGACCCGCAGCGCCCGACCGAAAGGAGCGCACGACCCCATGCATCGATGATCTAGAGCTCG
CTGATCAGCCTCGACTGTGCCTTCTAGTTGCCAGCCATCTGTTGTTTGCCCCTCCCCCGTGCCTTCCTTG
ACCCTGGAAGGTGCCACTCCCACTGTCCTTTCCTAATAAAATGAGGAAATTGCATCGCATTGTCTGAGTA
GGTGTCATTCTATTCTGGGGGGTGGGGTGGGGCAGGACAGCAAGGGGGAGGATTGGGAAGACAATAGCAG
GCATGCTGGGGATGCGGTGGGCTCTATGGCTTCTGAGGCGGAAAGAACCTGCAGCCCAAGCTTGGCGTAA
TCATGGTCATAGCTGTTTCCTGTGTGAAATTGTTATCCGCTCACAATTCCACACAACATACGAGCCGGAA
GCATAAAGTGTAAAGCCTGGGGTGCCTAATGAGTGAGCTAACTCACATTAATTGCGTTGCGCTCACTGCC
CGCTTTCCAGTCGGGAAACCTGTCGTGCCAGCGGATCCGCATCTCAATTAGTCAGCAACCATAGTCCCGC
CCCTAACTCCGCCCATCCCGCCCCTAACTCCGCCCAGTTCCGCCCATTCTCCGCCCCATGGCTGACTAAT
TTTTTTTATTTATGCAGAGGCCGAGGCCGCCTCGGCCTCTGAGCTATTCCAGAAGTAGTGAGGAGGCTTT
TTTGGAGGCCTAGGCTTTTGCAAAAAGCTAACTTGTTTATTGCAGCTTATAATGGTTACAAATAAAGCAA
TAGCATCACAAATTTCACAAATAAAGCATTTTTTTCACTGCATTCTAGTTGTGGTTTGTCCAAACTCATC
AATGTATCTTATCATGTCTGGATCCGCTGCATTAATGAATCGGCCAACGCGCGGGGAGAGGCGGTTTGCG
TATTGGGCGCTCTTCCGCTTCCTCGCTCACTGACTCGCTGCGCTCGGTCGTTCGGCTGCGGCGAGCGGTA
TCAGCTCACTCAAAGGCGGTAATACGGTTATCCACAGAATCAGGGGATAACGCAGGAAAGAACATGTGAG
CAAAAGGCCAGCAAAAGGCCAGGAACCGTAAAAAGGCCGCGTTGCTGGCGTTTTTCCATAGGCTCCGCCC
CCCTGACGAGCATCACAAAAATCGACGCTCAAGTCAGAGGTGGCGAAACCCGACAGGACTATAAAGATAC
CAGGCGTTTCCCCCTGGAAGCTCCCTCGTGCGCTCTCCTGTTCCGACCCTGCCGCTTACCGGATACCTGT
CCGCCTTTCTCCCTTCGGGAAGCGTGGCGCTTTCTCATAGCTCACGCTGTAGGTATCTCAGTTCGGTGTA
GGTCGTTCGCTCCAAGCTGGGCTGTGTGCACGAACCCCCCGTTCAGCCCGACCGCTGCGCCTTATCCGGT
AACTATCGTCTTGAGTCCAACCCGGTAAGACACGACTTATCGCCACTGGCAGCAGCCACTGGTAACAGGA
TTAGCAGAGCGAGGTATGTAGGCGGTGCTACAGAGTTCTTGAAGTGGTGGCCTAACTACGGCTACACTAG
AAGAACAGTATTTGGTATCTGCGCTCTGCTGAAGCCAGTTACCTTCGGAAAAAGAGTTGGTAGCTCTTGA
TCCGGCAAACAAACCACCGCTGGTAGCGGTGGTTTTTTTGTTTGCAAGCAGCAGATTACGCGCAGAAAAA
AAGGATCTCAAGAAGATCCTTTGATCTTTTCTACGGGGTCTGACGCTCAGTGGAACGAAAACTCACGTTA
AGGGATTTTGGTCATGAGATTATCAAAAAGGATCTTCACCTAGATCCTTTTAAATTAAAAATGAAGTTTT
AAATCAATCTAAAGTATATATGAGTAAACTTGGTCTGACAGTTACCAATGCTTAATCAGTGAGGCACCTA
TCTCAGCGATCTGTCTATTTCGTTCATCCATAGTTGCCTGACTCCCCGTCGTGTAGATAACTACGATACG
GGAGGGCTTACCATCTGGCCCCAGTGCTGCAATGATACCGCGAGACCCACGCTCACCGGCTCCAGATTTA
TCAGCAATAAACCAGCCAGCCGGAAGGGCCGAGCGCAGAAGTGGTCCTGCAACTTTATCCGCCTCCATCC
AGTCTATTAATTGTTGCCGGGAAGCTAGAGTAAGTAGTTCGCCAGTTAATAGTTTGCGCAACGTTGTTGC
CATTGCTACAGGCATCGTGGTGTCACGCTCGTCGTTTGGTATGGCTTCATTCAGCTCCGGTTCCCAACGA
TCAAGGCGAGTTACATGATCCCCCATGTTGTGCAAAAAAGCGGTTAGCTCCTTCGGTCCTCCGATCGTTG
TCAGAAGTAAGTTGGCCGCAGTGTTATCACTCATGGTTATGGCAGCACTGCATAATTCTCTTACTGTCAT
GCCATCCGTAAGATGCTTTTCTGTGACTGGTGAGTACTCAACCAAGTCATTCTGAGAATAGTGTATGCGG
CGACCGAGTTGCTCTTGCCCGGCGTCAATACGGGATAATACCGCGCCACATAGCAGAACTTTAAAAGTGC
TCATCATTGGAAAACGTTCTTCGGGGCGAAAACTCTCAAGGATCTTACCGCTGTTGAGATCCAGTTCGAT
GTAACCCACTCGTGCACCCAACTGATCTTCAGCATCTTTTACTTTCACCAGCGTTTCTGGGTGAGCAAAA
ACAGGAAGGCAAAATGCCGCAAAAAAGGGAATAAGGGCGACACGGAAATGTTGAATACTCATACTCTTCC
TTTTTCAAT
