>Addgene plasmid #62992 | pPyCAG-Nanog(L122A)-IP | addgene partial sequence | sequence record 107879 | pCAG-F 5'-GCAACGTGCTGGTTATTGTG-3'
GAATTATCACAAGTTTGTACAAAAAAGCAGGCTCTGACATGAGTGTGGGTCTTCCTGGTCCCCACAGTTT
GCCTAGTTCTGAGGAAGCATCGAATTCTGGGAACGCCTCATCAATGCCTGCAGTTTTTCATCCCGAGAAC
TATTCTTGCTTACAAGGGTCTGCTACTGAGATGCTCTGCACAGAGGCTGCCTCTCCTCGCCCTTCCTCTG
AAGACCTGCCTCTTCAAGGCAGCCCTGATTCTTCTACCAGTCCCAAACAAAAGCTCTCAAGTCCTGAGGC
TGACAAGGGCCCTGAGGAGGAGGAGAACAAGGTCCTTGCCAGGAAGCAGAAGATGCGGACTGTGTTCTCT
CAGGCCCAGCTGTGTGCACTCAAGGACAGGTTTCAGAAGCAGAAGTACCTCAGCGCCCAGCAGATGCAAG
AACTCTCCTCCATTCTGAACCTGAGCTATAAGCAGGTTAAGACCTGGTTTCAAAACCAAAGGATGAAGTG
CAAGCGGTGGCAGAAAAACCAGTGGTTGAAGACTAGCAATGGTCTGATTCAGAAGGGCTCAGCACCAGTG
GAGTATCCCAGCATCCATTGCAGCTATCCCCAGGGCTATCTGGTGAACGCATCTGGAAGCCTTTCCATGT
GGGGCAGCCAGACTTGGACCAACCCAACTTGGAGCAGCCAGACCTGGACCAACCCAACTTGGAACAACCA
GACCTGGACCAACCCAACTTGGAGCAGCCAGGCCTGGACCGCTCAGTCCTGGAACGGCCAGCCTTGGAAT
GCTGCTCCGCTCCATAACTTCGGGGAGGACTTTCTGCAGCCTTACGTACAGTTGCAGCAAAACTTCTCTG
CCAGTGATTTGGAGGTGAATTTGGAAGCCACTAGGGAAAGCCATGCGCATTTTAGCACCCCACAAGCCTT
GGAATTATTCCTGAACTACTCTGTGACTCCACCAGGTGAAATATGAGACTTACCCAGCTTTCTTGTACAA
AGTGGTGATAATTC
