>Addgene plasmid #62992 | pPyCAG-Nanog(L122A)-IP | addgene partial sequence | sequence record 107881 | pCDH-rev 5'-GCATTCCTTTGGCGAGAG-3'
AGAAGACAGGGCCAGGTTTCCGGGCCCTCACATTGCCAAAAGACGGCAATATGGTGGAAAATAACATATA
GACAAACGCACACCGGCCTTATTCCAAGCGGCTTCGGCCAGTAACGTTAGGGGGGGGGGAGGGAGAGGGG
GGGGGGG
